Addgene plasmid #65982: J23100_FB
Purpose: MoClo Basic Part: Constitutive promoter - Anderson series - high strength [F:J23100:B]
Depositing lab: Douglas Densmore. Depositing organization: Boston University Main Campus. Publication: CIDAR MoClo: Improved MoClo Assembly Standard and New E. coli Part Library Enable Rapid Combinatorial Design for Synthetic and Traditional Biology. Iverson SV, Haddock TL, Beal J, Densmore DM. ACS Synth Biol. 2016 Jan 15;5(1):99-103. doi: 10.1021/acssynbio.5b00124. Epub 2015 Nov 4. PubMed 26479688.
Backbone
  Vector backbone: DVA
  Vector type: Synthetic Biology
Growth in bacteria
  Bacterial resistance: Ampicillin, 100 μg/mL
  Growth temperature: 37°C
  Growth strain: DH5alpha
  Copy number: Unknown
Gene/Insert
  Gene/Insert name: Constitutive promoter (alt name: Basic Part - Promoter)
  Species: Synthetic
  Cloning method: Unknown
Terms and licenses: Academic/Nonprofit Terms; Industry Terms: Not Available to Industry
How to cite: J23100_FB was a gift from Douglas Densmore (Addgene plasmid # 65982 ; http://n2t.net/addgene:65982 ; RRID:Addgene_65982)
