[The description below was written by a language model from this plasmid's Addgene catalogue record and pLannotate feature annotations shown in this document.]
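Description:
J23100_FB is a basic (level 0) part plasmid from the CIDAR MoClo library, a modular Golden Gate-style cloning system for building genetic circuits in E. coli. It is a small, 2,143 bp synthetic-biology vector built on the DVA destination backbone. It is propagated in standard E. coli cloning strains through a ColE1/pUC-type origin, which the annotation describes as high-copy although the catalogue lists copy number as unknown. Selection is by ampicillin, with the β-lactamase gene driven by its native bla promoter. The backbone also carries a putative bacterial transcription terminator and BioBrick prefix and suffix sequences flanking the part position, which points to a BioBrick-derived vector lineage.

The payload is the synthetic constitutive promoter J23100, a high-strength member of the Anderson promoter series. The automated annotation labels the short promoter region as a fragment of the related J23119 promoter. This is probably because the Anderson promoters are close variants of one another, and the catalogue identity of J23100 should be taken as authoritative. The "FB" suffix and the notation [F:J23100:B] indicate that the promoter is flanked by the MoClo fusion sites F and B. In this kind of system, a Type IIS restriction enzyme releases the part with defined overhangs that fix its position and orientation during one-pot assembly. Neither the fusion sites nor the enzyme recognition sites appear in the feature table.

The plasmid has no coding insert or reporter and serves only as a source of the promoter. That promoter is combined with compatible ribosome binding site, coding sequence and terminator parts to assemble transcription units, in this case at the position specified by an F upstream junction within a multi-unit device.
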