Features (pLannotate 1.2.2; 7 found; start..end, strand, type, name):
      5..29      +  promoter       J23119(SpeI) promoter (fragment): bacterial promoter (Registry of Standard Biological Parts BBa J23119) modified to end with an SpeI site
     51..71      +  misc_feature   BioBrick suffix: universal suffix for all parts
    248..836     -  rep_origin     ori: high-copy-number ColE1/pMB1/pBR322/pUC origin of replication
   1007..1867    -  CDS            AmpR: β-lactamase; bla; confers resistance to ampicillin, carbenicillin, and related antibiotics
   1868..1972    -  promoter       AmpR promoter: bla
   2062..2105    -  terminator     bacterial terminator: putative bacterial transcription terminator
   2108..2129    +  misc_feature   BioBrick prefix: BioBrick prefix for parts that do not start with "ATG"
>Addgene plasmid #65982 | J23100_FB | depositor full sequence | sequence record 114025 | J23100_FB sequence 2143 bps
CGCTTTGACGGCTAGCTCAGTCCTAGGTACAGTGCTAGCTACTAGAGACCTACTAGTAGCGGCCGCTGCA
GGCTTCCTCGCTCACTGACTCGCTGCGCTCGGTCGTTCGGCTGCGGCGAGCGGTATCAGCTCACTCAAAG
GCGGTAATACGGTTATCCACAGAATCAGGGGATAACGCAGGAAAGAACATGTGAGCAAAAGGCCAGCAAA
AGGCCAGGAACCGTAAAAAGGCCGCGTTGCTGGCGTTTTTCCACAGGCTCCGCCCCCCTGACGAGCATCA
CAAAAATCGACGCTCAAGTCAGAGGTGGCGAAACCCGACAGGACTATAAAGATACCAGGCGTTTCCCCCT
GGAAGCTCCCTCGTGCGCTCTCCTGTTCCGACCCTGCCGCTTACCGGATACCTGTCCGCCTTTCTCCCTT
CGGGAAGCGTGGCGCTTTCTCATAGCTCACGCTGTAGGTATCTCAGTTCGGTGTAGGTCGTTCGCTCCAA
GCTGGGCTGTGTGCACGAACCCCCCGTTCAGCCCGACCGCTGCGCCTTATCCGGTAACTATCGTCTTGAG
TCCAACCCGGTAAGACACGACTTATCGCCACTGGCAGCAGCCACTGGTAACAGGATTAGCAGAGCGAGGT
ATGTAGGCGGTGCTACAGAGTTCTTGAAGTGGTGGCCTAACTACGGCTACACTAGAAGAACAGTATTTGG
TATCTGCGCTCTGCTGAAGCCAGTTACCTTCGGAAAAAGAGTTGGTAGCTCTTGATCCGGCAAACAAACC
ACCGCTGGTAGCGGTGGTTTTTTTGTTTGCAAGCAGCAGATTACGCGCAGAAAAAAAGGATCTCAAGAAG
ATCCTTTGATCTTTTCTACGGGGTCTGACGCTCAGTGGAACGAAAACTCACGTTAAGGGATTTTGGTCAT
GAGATTATCAAAAAGGATCTTCACCTAGATCCTTTTAAATTAAAAATGAAGTTTTAAATCAATCTAAAGT
ATATATGAGTAAACTTGGTCTGACAGTTACCAATGCTTAATCAGTGAGGCACCTATCTCAGCGATCTGTC
TATTTCGTTCATCCATAGTTGCCTGACTCCCCGTCGTGTAGATAACTACGATACGGGAGGGCTTACCATC
TGGCCCCAGTGCTGCAATGATACCGCGCGACCCACGCTCACCGGCTCCAGATTTATCAGCAATAAACCAG
CCAGCCGGAAGGGCCGAGCGCAGAAGTGGTCCTGCAACTTTATCCGCCTCCATCCAGTCTATTAATTGTT
GCCGGGAAGCTAGAGTAAGTAGTTCGCCAGTTAATAGTTTGCGCAACGTTGTTGCCATTGCTACAGGCAT
CGTGGTGTCACGCTCGTCGTTTGGTATGGCTTCATTCAGCTCCGGTTCCCAACGATCAAGGCGAGTTACA
TGATCCCCCATGTTGTGCAAAAAAGCGGTTAGCTCCTTCGGTCCTCCGATCGTTGTCAGAAGTAAGTTGG
CCGCAGTGTTATCACTCATGGTTATGGCAGCACTGCATAATTCTCTTACTGTCATGCCATCCGTAAGATG
CTTTTCTGTGACTGGTGAGTACTCAACCAAGTCATTCTGAGAATAGTGTATGCGGCGACCGAGTTGCTCT
TGCCCGGCGTCAATACGGGATAATACCGCGCCACATAGCAGAACTTTAAAAGTGCTCATCATTGGAAAAC
GTTCTTCGGGGCGAAAACTCTCAAGGATCTTACCGCTGTTGAGATCCAGTTCGATGTAACCCACTCGTGC
ACCCAACTGATCTTCAGCATCTTTTACTTTCACCAGCGTTTCTGGGTGAGCAAAAACAGGAAGGCAAAAT
GCCGCAAAAAAGGGAATAAGGGCGACACGGAAATGTTGAATACTCATACTCTTCCTTTTTCAATATTATT
GAAGCATTTATCAGGGTTATTGTCTCATGAGCGGATACATATTTGAATGTATTTAGAAAAATAAACAAAT
AGGGGTTCCGCGCACATTTCCCCGAAAAGTGCCACCTGACGTCTAAGAAACCATTATTATCATGACATTA
ACCTATAAAAATAGGCGTATCACGAGGCAGAATTTCAGATAAAAAAAATCCTTAGCTTTCGCTAAGGATG
ATTTCTGGAATTCGCGGCCGCTTCTAGAGACTAGTGGGTCTCA
