>Addgene plasmid #65982 | J23100_FB | addgene partial sequence | sequence record 114024 | MoCloR 5'-gccacctgacgtctaagaaacc-3'
TAGGCGTATCACGAGGCAGAATTTCAGATAAAAAAAATCCTTAGCTTTCGCTAAGGATGATTTCTGGAAT
TCGCGGCCGCTTCTAGAGACTAGTGGGTCTCACGCTTTGACGGCTAGCTCAGTCCTAGGTACAGTGCTAG
CTACTAGAGACCTACTAGTAGCGGCCGCTGCAGGCTTCCTCGCTCACTGACTCGCTGCGCTCGGTCGTTC
GGCTGCGGCGAGCGGTATCAGCTCACTCAAAGGCGGTAATACGGTTATCCACAGAATCAGGGGATAACGC
AGGAAAGAACATGTGAGCAAAAGGCCAGCAAAAGGCCAGGAACCGTAAAAAGGCCGCGTTGCTGGCGTTT
TTCCACAGGCTCCGCCCCCCTGACGAGCATCACAAAAATCGACGCTCAAGTCAGAGGTGGCGAAACCCGA
CAGGACTATAAAGATACCAGGCGTTTCCCCCTGGAAGCTCCCTCGTGCGCTCTCCTGTTCCGACCCTGCC
GCTTACCGGATACCTGTCCGCCTTTCTCCCTTCGGGAAGCGTGGCGCTTTCTCATAGCTCACGCTGTAGG
TATCTCAGTTCGGTGTAGGTCGTTCGCTCCAAGCTGGGCTGTGTGCACGAACCCCCCGTTCAGCCCGACC
GCTGCGCCTTATCCGGTAACTATCGTCTTGAGTCCAACCCGGTAAGACACGACTTATCGCCACTGGCAGC
AGCCACTGGTAACAGGATTAGCAGAGCGAGGTATGTAGGCGGTGCTACAGAGTTCTTGAAGTGGTGGCCT
AACTACGGCTACACTAGAAGAACAGTATTTGGTATCTGCGCTCTGCTGAAGCCAGTTACCTTCGGAAA
